>Addgene plasmid #139442 | pEGFP - FLAG-APEX2- hs Lamin B1 | addgene full sequence | sequence record 297081 | Addgene NGS Result
TTGGCAGTACATCAATGGGCGTGGATAGCGGTTTGACTCACGGGGATTTCCAAGTCTCCACCCCATTGAC
GTCAATGGGAGTTTGTTTTGGCACCAAAATCAACGGGACTTTCCAAAATGTCGTAACAACTCCGCCCCAT
TGACGCAAATGGGCGGTAGGCGTGTACGGTGGGAGGTCTATATAAGCAGAGCTGGTTTAGTGAACCGTCA
GATCCGCTAGCGCTACCGGTCGCCACCATGGACTACAAGGATGACGACGATAAGGGGAAATCATACCCAA
CAGTGTCCGCAGACTACCAGGATGCCGTGGAGAAAGCCAAGAAGAAGCTGAGAGGGTTTATCGCAGAAAA
GAGGTGCGCACCTCTGATGCTGAGACTGGCTTTCCACAGCGCAGGCACCTTTGACAAGGGAACCAAAACA
GGCGGACCCTTTGGAACAATCAAGCACCCTGCTGAACTGGCACATAGTGCCAACAATGGGCTGGACATCG
CCGTGCGGCTGCTGGAACCTCTGAAAGCAGAGTTCCCAATTCTGTCCTACGCCGATTTTTATCAGCTGGC
AGGAGTGGTCGCTGTGGAGGTCACTGGGGGCCCCAAGGTGCCTTTCCACCCAGGACGGGAGGACAAACCA
GAACCACCTCCAGAGGGGCGCCTGCCAGATCCGACAAAGGGCTCCGACCATCTGCGAGATGTGTTTGGGA
AAGCTATGGGCCTGACTGACCAGGATATCGTCGCACTGTCTGGAGGGCACACCATTGGCGCCGCTCATAA
GGAAAGGTCAGGCTTCGAGGGACCCTGGACAAGCAACCCCCTGATTTTCGACAATTCTTACTTTACTGAA
CTGCTGAGTGGAGAGAAGGAAGGGCTGCTGCAGCTGCCCAGCGACAAAGCCCTGCTGTCCGATCCCGTGT
TCAGACCTCTGGTCGATAAGTATGCAGCCGACGAGGATGCTTTTTTCGCAGATTACGCAGAAGCACATCA
GAAGCTGTCAGAACTGGGATTTGCCGACGCCAAGGGCTCGGGCTCGACCTCGGGCTCGGGCTCCGGACTC
AGATCTCGAGGAGGTGGGGGATCTGGTGGCGGAGGTTCAGGAGGTGGAGGATCGATGGCGACTGCGACCC
CCGTGCCGCCGCGGATGGGCAGCCGCGCTGGCGGCCCCACCACGCCGCTGAGCCCCACGCGCCTGTCGCG
GCTCCAGGAGAAGGAGGAGCTGCGCGAGCTCAATGACCGGCTGGCGGTGTACATCGACAAGGTGCGCAGC
CTGGAGACGGAGAACAGCGCGCTGCAGCTGCAGGTGACGGAGCGCGAGGAGGTGCGCGGCCGTGAGCTCA
CCGGCCTCAAGGCGCTCTACGAGACCGAGCTGGCCGACGCGCGACGCGCGCTCGACGACACGGCCCGCGA
GCGCGCCAAGCTGCAGATCGAGCTGGGCAAGTGCAAGGCGGAACACGACCAGCTGCTCCTCAACTATGCT
AAGAAGGAATCTGATCTTAATGGCGCCCAGATCAAGCTTCGAGAATATGAAGCAGCACTGAATTCGAAAG
ATGCAGCTCTTGCTACTGCACTTGGTGACAAAAAAAGTTTAGAGGGAGATTTGGAGGATCTGAAGGATCA
GATTGCCCAGTTGGAAGCCTCCTTAGCTGCAGCCAAAAAACAGTTAGCAGATGAAACTTTACTTAAAGTA
GATTTGGAGAATCGTTGTCAGAGCCTTACTGAGGACTTGGAGTTTCGCAAAAGCATGTATGAAGAGGAGA
TTAACGAGACCAGAAGGAAGCATGAAACGCGCTTGGTAGAGGTGGATTCTGGGCGTCAAATTGAGTATGA
GTACAAGCTGGCGCAAGCCCTTCATGAGATGAGAGAGCAACATGATGCCCAAGTGAGGCTGTATAAGGAG
GAGCTGGAGCAGACTTACCATGCCAAACTTGAGAATGCCAGACTGTCATCAGAGATGAATACTTCTACTG
TCAACAGTGCCAGGGAAGAACTGATGGAAAGCCGCATGAGAATTGAGAGCCTTTCATCCCAGCTTTCTAA
TCTACAGAAAGAGTCTAGAGCATGTTTGGAAAGGATTCAAGAATTAGAGGACTTGCTTGCTAAAGAAAAA
GACAACTCTCGTCGCATGCTGACAGACAAAGAGAGAGAGATGGCGGAAATAAGGGATCAAATGCAGCAAC
AGCTGAATGACTATGAACAGCTTCTTGATGTAAAGTTAGCCCTGGACATGGAAATCAGTGCTTACAGGAA
ACTCTTAGAAGGCGAAGAAGAGAGGTTGAAGCTGTCTCCAAGCCCTTCTTCCCGTGTGACAGTATCCCGA
GCATCCTCAAGTCGTAGTGTACGTACAACTAGAGGAAAGCGGAAGAGGGTTGATGTGGAAGAATCAGAGG
CGAGTAGTAGTGTTAGCATCTCTCATTCCGCCTCAGCCACTGGAAATGTTTGCATCGAAGAAATTGATGT
TGATGGGAAATTTATCCGCTTGAAGAACACTTCTGAACAGGATCAACCAATGGGAGGCTGGGAGATGATC
AGAAAAATTGGAGACACATCAGTCAGTTATAAATATACCTCAAGATATGTGCTGAAGGCAGGCCAGACTG
TTACAATTTGGGCTGCAAACGCTGGTGTCACAGCCAGCCCCCCAACTGACCTCATCTGGAAGAACCAGAA
CTCGTGGGGCACTGGCGAAGATGTGAAGGTTATATTGAAAAATTCTCAGGGAGAGGAGGTTGCTCAAAGA
AGTACAGTCTTTAAAACAACCATACCTGAAGAAGAGGAGGAGGAGGAAGAAGCAGCTGGAGTGGTTGTTG
AGGAAGAACTTTTCCACCAGCAGGGAACCCCAAGAGCATCCAATAGAAGCTGTGCAATTATGTAAGGATC
CACCGGATCTAGATAACTGATCATAATCAGCCATACCACATTTGTAGAGGTTTTACTTGCTTTAAAAAAC
CTCCCACACCTCCCCCTGAACCTGAAACATAAAATGAATGCAATTGTTGTTGTTAACTTGTTTATTGCAG
CTTATAATGGTTACAAATAAAGCAATAGCATCACAAATTTCACAAATAAAGCATTTTTTTCACTGCATTC
TAGTTGTGGTTTGTCCAAACTCATCAATGTATCTTAAGGCGTAAATTGTAAGCGTTAATATTTTGTTAAA
ATTCGCGTTAAATTTTTGTTAAATCAGCTCATTTTTTAACCAATAGGCCGAAATCGGCAAAATCCCTTAT
AAATCAAAAGAATAGACCGAGATAGGGT
[37 nt withheld, positions 3249-3285]
AAAGAACGTGGACTCCAACGTCAAAGG
[49 nt withheld, positions 3313-3361]
T
[91 nt withheld, positions 3363-3453]
G
[124 nt withheld, positions 3455-3578]
CAGGTGGCACTTTTCGGGGAAATGTGCGCGGAACCCCTATTTGTTTATTTTTCTAAATACATTCAAATAT
GTATCCGCTCATGAGACAATAACCCTGATAAATGCTTCAATAATATTGAAAAAGGAAGAGTCCTGAGGCG
GAAAGAACCAGCTGTGGAATGTGTGTCAGTTAGGGTGTGGAAAGTCCCCAGGCTCCCCAGCAGGCAGAAG
TATGCAAAGCATGCATCTCAATTAGTCAGCAACCATAGTCCCGCCCCTAACTCCGCCCATCCCGCCCCTA
ACTCCGCCCAGTTCCGCCCATTCTCCGCCCCATGGCTGACTAATTTTTTTTATTTATGCAGAGGCCGAGG
CCGCCTCGGCCTCTGAGCTATTCCAGAAGTAGTGAGGAGGCTTTTTTGGAGGCCTAGGCTTTTGCAAAGA
TCGATCAAGAGACAGGATGAGGATCGTTTCGCATGATTGAACAAGATGGATTGCACGCAGGTTCTCCGGC
CGCTTGGGTGGAGAGGCTATTCGGCTATGACTGGGCACAACAGACAATCGGCTGCTCTGATGCCGCCGTG
TTCCGGCTGTCAGCGCAGGGGCGCCCGGTTCTTTTTGTCAAGACCGACCTGTCCGGTGCCCTGAATGAAC
TGCAAGACGAGGCAGCGCGGCTATCGTGGCTGGCCACGACGGGCGTTCCTTGCGCAGCTGTGCTCGACGT
TGTCACTGAAGCGGGAAGGGACTGGCTGCTATTGGGCGAAGTGCCGGGGCAGGATCTCCTGTCATCTCAC
CTTGCTCCTGCCGAGAAAGTATCCATCATGGCTGATGCAATGCGGCGGCTGCATACGCTTGATCCGGCTA
CCTGCCCATTCGACCACCAAGCGAAACATCGCATCGAGCGAGCACGTACTCGGATGGAAGCCGGTCTTGT
CGATCAGGATGATCTGGACGAAGAGCATCAGGGGCTCGCGCCAGCCGAACTGTTCGCCAGGCTCAAGGCG
AGCATGCCCGACGGCGAGGATCTCGTCGTGACCCATGGCGATGCCTGCTTGCCGAATATCATGGTGGAAA
ATGGCCGCTTTTCTGGATTCATCGACTGTGGCCGGCTGGGTGTGGCGGACCGCTATCAGGACATAGCGTT
GGCTACCCGTGATATTGCTGAAGAGCTTGGCGGCGAATGGGCTGACCGCTTCCTCGTGCTTTACGGTATC
GCCGCTCCCGATTCGCAGCGCATCGCCTTCTATCGCCTTCTTGACGAGTTCTTCTGAGCGGGACTCTGGG
GTTCGAAATGACCGACCAAGCGACGCCCAACCTGCCATCACGAGATTTCGATTCCACCGCCGCCTTCTAT
GAAAGGTTGGGCTTCGGAATCGTTTTCCGGGACGCCGGCTGGATGATCCTCCAGCGCGGGGATCTCATGC
TGGAGTTCTTCGCCCACCCTAGGGGGAGGCTAACTGAAACACGGAAGGAGACAATACCGGAAGGAACCCG
CGCTATGACGGCAATAAAAAGACAGAATAAAACGCACGGTGTTGGGTCGTTTGTTCATAAACGCGGGGTT
CGGTCCCAGGGCTGGCACTCTGTCGATACCCCACCGAGACCCCATTGGGGCCAATACGCCCGCGTTTCTT
CCTTTTCCCCACCCCACCCCCCAAGTTCGGGTGAAGGCCCAGGGCTCGCAGCCAACGTCGGGGCGGCAGG
CCCTGCCATAGCCTCAGGTTACTCATATATACTTTAGATTGATTTAAAACTTCATTTTTAATTTAAAAGG
ATCTAGGTGAAGATCCTTTTTGATAATCTCATGACCAAAATCCCTTAACGTGAGTTTTCGTTCCACTGAG
CGTCAGACCCCGTAGAAAAGATCAAAGGATCTTCTTGAGATCCTTTTTTTCTGCGCGTAATCTGCTGCTT
GCAAACAAAAAAACCACCGCTACCAGCGGTGGTTTGTTTGCCGGATCAAGAGCTACCAACTCTTTTTCCG
AAGGTAACTGGCTTCAGCAGAGCGCAGATACCAAATACTGTTCTTCTAGTGTAGCCGTAGTTAGGCCACC
ACTTCAAGAACTCTGTAGCACCGCCTACATACCTCGCTCTGCTAATCCTGTTACCAGTGGCTGCTGCCAG
TGGCGATAAGTCGTGTCTTACCGGGTTGGACTCAAGACGATAGTTACCGGATAAGGCGCAGCGGTCGGGC
TGAACGGGGGGTTCGTGCACACAGCCCAGCTTGGAGCGAACGACCTACACCGAACTGAGATACCTACAGC
GTGAGCTATGAGAAAGCGCCACGCTTCCCGAAGGGAGAAAGGCGGACAGGTATCCGGTAAGCGGCAGGGT
CGGAACAGGAGAGCGCACGAGGGAGCTTCCAGGGGGAAACGCCTGGTATCTTTATAGTCCTGTCGGGTTT
CGCCACCTCTGACTTGAGCGTCGATTTTTGTGATGCTCGTCAGGGGGGCGGAGCCTATGGAAAAACGCCA
GCAACGCGGCCTTTTTACGGTTCCTGGCCTTTTGCTGGCCTTTTGCTCACATGTTCTTTCCTGCGTTATC
CCCTGATTCTGTGGATAACCGTATTACCGCCATGCATTAGTTATTAATAGTAATCAATTACGGGGTCATT
AGTTCATAGCCCATATATGGAGTTCCGCGTTACATAACTTACGGTAAATGGCCCGCCTGGCTGACCGCCC
AACGACCCCCGCCCATTGACGTCAATAATGACGTATGTTCCCATAGTAACGCCAATAGGGACTTTCCATT
GACGTCAATGGGTGGAGTATTTACGGTAAACTGCCCACTTGGCAGTACATCAAGTGTATCATATGCCAAG
TACGCCCCCTATTGACGTCAATGACGGTAAATGGCCCGCCTGGCATTATGCCCAGTACATGACCTTATGG
GACTTTCCTACTTGGCAGTACATCTACGTATTAGTCATCGCTATTACCATGGTGATGCGGTT
Features (pLannotate 1.2.2; 16 found; start..end, strand, type, name):
    244..266     +  CDS            3xFLAG (fragment): three tandem FLAG® epitope tags
    265..1011    +  CDS            APX1: APX1_PEA - Also known as APPX1. Experimental evidence at protein level: Swiss-Prot protein existence level 1. Plays a key role in hydrogen peroxide removal. From Pisum sativum (Garden pea).
   1042..1060    +  misc_feature   MCS (fragment): multiple cloning site
   1120..2862    +  CDS            LMNB1: LMNB1_HUMAN - Also known as LMN2, LMNB. Experimental evidence at protein level: Swiss-Prot protein existence level 1. Lamins are components of the nuclear lamina, a fibrous layer on the nucleoplasmic side of the inner nuclear membrane, which is thought to provide a framework for the nuclear envelope and may also interact with chromatin. From Homo sapiens (Human).
   2888..2972    +  CDS            large T antigen (fragment): large T antigen from SV40 (simian virus 40)
   2995..3116    +  polyA_signal   SV40 poly(A) signal: SV40 polyadenylation signal
   3150..3578    -  rep_origin     f1 ori (sequence partly withheld): f1 bacteriophage origin of replication; arrow indicates direction of (+) strand synthesis
   3605..3709    +  promoter       AmpR promoter: bla
   3778..3988    +  promoter       SV40 promoter: SV40 early promoter
   4031..4825    +  CDS            NeoR/KanR: aminoglycoside phosphotransferase from Tn5; aph(3')-II (or nptII); confers resistance to neomycin, kanamycin, and G418 (Geneticin®)
   4846..4998    +  CDS            ble (fragment): BLE_KLEPN - Experimental evidence at protein level: Swiss-Prot protein existence level 1. Binding protein with a strong affinity to the bleomycin family of antibiotics. Binds to CL990; an antimitotic-antibiotic compound. From Klebsiella pneumoniae.
   5057..5104    +  polyA_signal   HSV TK poly(A) signal: herpes simplex virus thymidine kinase polyadenylation signal (Cole and Stacy, 1985)
   5195..5211    -  polyA_signal   bGH poly(A) signal (fragment): bovine growth hormone polyadenylation signal
   5433..6021    +  rep_origin     ori: high-copy-number ColE1/pMB1/pBR322/pUC origin of replication
   6196..6499    +  enhancer       CMV enhancer: human cytomegalovirus immediate early enhancer
   6500..193     +  promoter       CMV promoter (across the origin): human cytomegalovirus (CMV) immediate early promoter
