[The description below was written by a language model from this plasmid's Addgene catalogue record and pLannotate feature annotations shown in this document.]
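Description:
pEGFP - FLAG-APEX2- hs Lamin B1 is a mammalian expression plasmid that produces human lamin B1 fused at its N-terminus to the engineered ascorbate peroxidase APEX2. It was built by restriction cloning the human LMNB1 cDNA between the XhoI and BamHI sites of an existing FLAG-APEX2 backbone of the pEGFP type. The 5′ amplification primer added a 3xGGGGS flexible linker between the peroxidase and the lamin. Despite the "pEGFP" in the name, the feature table shows no GFP coding sequence. The annotated open reading frame runs from a FLAG epitope through APEX2 (detected by its similarity to pea cytosolic ascorbate peroxidase APX1), across remnant polylinker sequence, and into LMNB1.

Expression is driven by the human CMV immediate-early enhancer and promoter and terminated by an SV40 polyadenylation signal. The plasmid replicates in E. coli from a high-copy ColE1/pUC-type origin and also carries an f1 origin. Selection relies on a single Tn5 NeoR/KanR gene placed behind both a bacterial promoter and the SV40 early promoter and followed by an HSV TK poly(A) signal. This gene gives kanamycin resistance in bacteria and could support G418 selection in mammalian cells. The catalogue lists a total size of 6582 bp, whereas the sequenced record is 6510 nt.

The fusion targets APEX2 to the nuclear lamina, where the peroxidase can catalyse proximity labelling of nearby molecules. This matches the associated publication's use of APEX-aided mapping to study nuclear lamina interactions and function. The FLAG tag allows detection of the fusion protein.
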