Addgene plasmid #139442: pEGFP - FLAG-APEX2- hs Lamin B1
Purpose: APEX2-Lamin B1 expression plasmid
Depositing lab: Yixian Zheng. Depositing organization: Carnegie Institution for Science. Publication: The versatility of Ascorbate Peroxidase-aided mapping uncovers insights of the nuclear lamina interactions and function. Tran JR, Paulson DI, Moresco JJ, Adam SA, Yates JR, Goldman RD, Zheng Y. bioRxiv 2020.02.05.935635 10.1101/2020.02.05.935635.
Backbone
  Vector backbone: Alice Ting (Addgene plasmid # 66171
  Backbone size w/o insert (bp): 4026
  Total vector size (bp): 6582
  Modifications to backbone: This backbone comes from Addgene #66171
  Vector type: Mammalian Expression
Growth in bacteria
  Bacterial resistance: Kanamycin, 50 μg/mL
  Growth temperature: 37°C
  Growth strain: DH5alpha
  Copy number: Unknown
Gene/Insert
  Gene/Insert name: LMNB1 (alt name: Lamin B1)
  Species: H. sapiens (human)
  Insert size (bp): 1761
  Entrez Gene: LMNB1 (a.k.a. ADLD, LMN, LMN2, LMNB, MCPH26)
  Promoter: CMV
  Tag / fusion protein: FLAG (N terminal on backbone); APEX2; 3xGGGGS linker (between APEX2 and Lamin B1)
  Cloning method: Restriction Enzyme; 5′ cloning site XhoI (not destroyed); 3′ cloning site BamHI (not destroyed)
  Sequencing primers: 5′ GACCTCGGGCTCGGGCTCC; 3′ CCTCAGCCACTGGAAATGTT
Terms and licenses: Academic/Nonprofit Terms; Industry Terms: Not Available to Industry
Depositor comments: The parent backbone is from Alice Ting (Addgene plasmid # 66171; Lam et al Nat Methods. 2014 Nov 24. doi: 10.1038/nmeth.3179). This backbone was digested with BamHI and XhoI. The human Lmnb1 cDNA was amplified with a 5' primer containing the XhoI site and a 3x GGGGS linker. The 3' primer contained the BamHI site. Please visit https://www.biorxiv.org/content/10.1101/2020.02.05.935635v1 for bioRxiv preprint.
How to cite: pEGFP - FLAG-APEX2- hs Lamin B1 was a gift from Yixian Zheng (Addgene plasmid # 139442 ; http://n2t.net/addgene:139442 ; RRID:Addgene_139442)
